Addgene plasmid #191851: pProEx-HTa-SOD1 C57D/C146D
Purpose: express C57D/C146D mutant SOD1 in bacterial cells
Depositing lab: Nam-Chul Ha. Depositing organization: Seoul National University. Publication: Structural analysis of the overoxidized Cu/Zn-superoxide dismutase in ROS-induced ALS filament formation. Baek Y, Woo TG, Ahn J, Lee D, Kwon Y, Park BJ, Ha NC. Commun Biol. 2022 Oct 12;5(1):1085. doi: 10.1038/s42003-022-04017-0. PubMed 36224351.
Backbone
  Vector backbone: pProEx-HTa
  Backbone size w/o insert (bp): 4779
  Total vector size (bp): 5244
  Vector type: Bacterial Expression
Growth in bacteria
  Bacterial resistance: Ampicillin, 100 μg/mL
  Growth temperature: 37°C
  Growth strain: DH5alpha
  Copy number: High Copy
Gene/Insert
  Gene/Insert name: SOD1
  Species: H. sapiens (human)
  Insert size (bp): 465
  Mutation: C57D, C146D
  Entrez Gene: SOD1 (a.k.a. ALS, ALS1, HEL-S-44, IPOA, SOD, STAHP, hSod1, homodimer)
  Cloning method: Restriction Enzyme; 5′ cloning site EcoRI (not destroyed); 3′ cloning site Hind3 (not destroyed)
  Sequencing primers: 5′ M13_pUC_Rev_primer; 3′ pBAD_Rev_primer
Resource information
  A portion of this plasmid was derived from a plasmid made by: from pF151 pcDNA3.1(+)SOD1WT (addgene)
Terms and licenses: Academic/Nonprofit Terms; Industry Terms: Not Available to Industry
How to cite: pProEx-HTa-SOD1 C57D/C146D was a gift from Nam-Chul Ha (Addgene plasmid # 191851 ; http://n2t.net/addgene:191851 ; RRID:Addgene_191851)
