[The description below was written by a language model from this plasmid's Addgene catalogue record and pLannotate feature annotations shown in this document.]
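Description:
pProEx-HTa-SOD1 C57D/C146D is a bacterial expression plasmid built on the pProEx-HTa backbone for producing a double-mutant form of human Cu/Zn-superoxide dismutase (SOD1) in E. coli. It replicates from a high-copy ColE1/pMB1-type origin and is selected with ampicillin through the β-lactamase gene and its own promoter. An f1 phage origin is also present, along with remnants of the pBR322 bom and rop regions. The catalogue lists a total size of 5,244 bp, whereas the sequenced record used for annotation is 5,138 nt, so the two differ slightly.

The human SOD1 coding sequence of about 465 bp was inserted between the EcoRI and HindIII sites, both of which are retained, and was derived from an earlier mammalian SOD1 expression plasmid. It lies downstream of a histidine affinity tag and a TEV protease recognition site. The protein is therefore made as an N-terminally His-tagged fusion that can be purified by metal-affinity chromatography and then cleaved to remove the tag. The annotation does not clearly name the driving promoter, picking up only short promoter fragments. However, a lac operator sits just upstream of the tag, and the plasmid carries lacI under the lacIq promoter, indicating lac repressor control with IPTG induction. The rrnB T1 and T2 terminators, preceded by a 5S rRNA segment, end transcription after the insert.

The mutations replace cysteines 57 and 146 with aspartate. The associated publication concerns structural analysis of overoxidized SOD1 in ROS-induced ALS filament formation, which suggests the construct supplies recombinant mutant protein for that kind of structural and biochemical work.
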