Features (pLannotate 1.2.2; 20 found; start..end, strand, type, name):
      5..21      -  CDS            lacZα (fragment): LacZα fragment of β-galactosidase; lacZ fragment
     22..112     -  misc_feature   bom (fragment): basis of mobility region from pBR322
    214..254     -  CDS            rop (fragment): Rop protein, which maintains plasmids at low copy number; rop
    298..375     +  promoter       lacIq promoter: lacI (mutant); In the lacIq allele, a single base change in the promoter boosts expression of the lacI gene about 10-fold.
    376..1458    +  CDS            lacI: lac repressor; lacI; The lac repressor binds to the lac operator to inhibit transcription in E. coli. This inhibition can be relieved by adding lactose or isopropyl-β-D-thiogalactopyranoside (IPTG).
   1500..1517    +  promoter       tet promoter (fragment): E. coli promoter for tetracycline efflux protein gene
   1513..1614    -  CDS            yciV (fragment): RNAAM_ECOLI - Also known as trpH From Escherichia coli (strain K12).
   1689..1705    +  promoter       EM7 promoter (fragment): synthetic bacterial promoter&nbsp
   1727..1743    +  protein_bind   lac operator: The lac repressor binds to the lac operator to inhibit transcription in E. coli. This inhibition can be relieved by adding lactose or isopropyl-β-D-thiogalactopyranoside (IPTG). lac repressor encoded by lacI
   1774..1793    +  CDS            8xHis (fragment): 8xHis affinity tag
   1815..1835    +  CDS            TEV site: tobacco etch virus (TEV) protease recognition and cleavage site
   1854..2315    +  CDS            SOD1: SODC_HUMAN - Experimental evidence at protein level: Swiss-Prot protein existence level 1. Destroys radicals which are normally produced within the cells and which are toxic to biological systems. From Homo sapiens (Human).
   2408..2523    +  ncRNA          5S rRNA: Accession: RF00001 - 5S ribosomal RNA
   2527..2613    +  terminator     rrnB T1 terminator: Escherichia coli rrnB; transcription terminator T1 from the E. coli rrnB gene
   2705..2732    +  terminator     rrnB T2 terminator: transcription terminator T2 from the E. coli rrnB gene
   2751..2842    +  promoter       AmpR promoter: bla
   2843..3703    +  CDS            AmpR: β-lactamase; bla; confers resistance to ampicillin, carbenicillin, and related antibiotics
   3874..4462    +  rep_origin     ori: high-copy-number ColE1/pMB1/pBR322/pUC origin of replication
   4648..4699    -  misc_feature   bom (fragment): basis of mobility region from pBR322
   4710..5138    -  rep_origin     f1 ori (sequence partly withheld): f1 bacteriophage origin of replication; arrow indicates direction of (+) strand synthesis
>Addgene plasmid #191851 | pProEx-HTa-SOD1 C57D/C146D | addgene full sequence | sequence record 379503 | Addgene NGS Result
CCCATTCGCCATTCAGGCTGCTATGGTGCACTCTCAGTACAATCTGCTCTGATGCCGCATAGTTAAGCCA
GTATACACTCCGCTATCGCTACGTGACTGGGTCATGGCTGCGCCCCGACACCCGCCAACACCCGCTGACG
CGCCCTGACGGGCTTGTCTGCTCCCGGCATCCGCTTACAGACAAGCTGTGACCGTCTCCGGGAGCTGCAT
GTGTCAGAGGTTTTCACCGTCATCACCGAAACGCGCGAGGCAGCAGATCAATTCGCGCGCGAAGGCGAAG
CGGCATGCATTTACGTTGACACCATCGAATGGTGCAAAACCTTTCGCGGTATGGCATGATAGCGCCCGGA
AGAGAGTCAATTCAGGGTGGTGAATGTGAAACCAGTAACGTTATACGATGTCGCAGAGTATGCCGGTGTC
TCTTATCAGACCGTTTCCCGCGTGGTGAACCAGGCCAGCCACGTTTCTGCGAAAACGCGGGAAAAAGTGG
AAGCGGCGATGGCGGAGCTGAATTACATTCCCAACCGCGTGGCACAACAACTGGCGGGCAAACAGTCGTT
GCTGATTGGCGTTGCCACCTCCAGTCTGGCCCTGCACGCGCCGTCGCAAATTGTCGCGGCGATTAAATCT
CGCGCCGATCAACTGGGTGCCAGCGTGGTGGTGTCGATGGTAGAACGAAGCGGCGTCGAAGCCTGTAAAG
CGGCGGTGCACAATCTTCTCGCGCAACGCGTCAGTGGGCTGATCATTAACTATCCGCTGGATGACCAGGA
TGCCATTGCTGTGGAAGCTGCCTGCACTAATGTTCCGGCGTTATTTCTTGATGTCTCTGACCAGACACCC
ATCAACAGTATTATTTTCTCCCATGAAGACGGTACGCGACTGGGCGTGGAGCATCTGGTCGCATTGGGTC
ACCAGCAAATCGCGCTGTTAGCGGGCCCATTAAGTTCTGTCTCGGCGCGTCTGCGTCTGGCTGGCTGGCA
TAAATATCTCACTCGCAATCAAATTCAGCCGATAGCGGAACGGGAAGGCGACTGGAGTGCCATGTCCGGT
TTTCAACAAACCATGCAAATGCTGAATGAGGGCATCGTTCCCACTGCGATGCTGGTTGCCAACGATCAGA
TGGCGCTGGGCGCAATGCGCGCCATTACCGAGTCCGGGCTGCGCGTTGGTGCGGATATCTCGGTAGTGGG
ATACGACGATACCGAAGACAGCTCATGTTATATCCCGCCGTTAACCACCATCAAACAGGATTTTCGCCTG
CTGGGGCAAACCAGCGTGGACCGCTTGCTGCAACTCTCTCAGGGCCAGGCGGTGAAGGGCAATCAGCTGT
TGCCCGTCTCACTGGTGAAAAGAAAAACCACCCTGGCACCCAATACGCAAACCGCCTCTCCCCGCGCGTT
GGCCGATTCATTAATGCAGCTGGCACGACAGGTTTCCCGACTGGAAAGCGGGCAGTGAGCGCAACGCAAT
TAATGTAAGTTAGCGCGAATTGATCTGGTTTGACAGCTTATCATCGACTGCACGGTGCACCAATGCTTCT
GGCGTCAGGCAGCCATCGGAAGCTGTGGTATGGCTGTGCAGGTCGTAAATCACTGCATAATTCGTGTCGC
TCAAGGCGCACTCCCGTTCTGGATAATGTTTTTTGCGCCGACATCATAACGGTTCTGGCAAATATTCTGA
AATGAGCTGTTGACAATTAATCATCCGGTCCGTATAATCTGTGGAATTGTGAGCGGATAACAATTTCACA
CAGGAAACAGACCATGTCGTACTACCATCACCATCACCATCACGATTACGATATCCCAACGACCGAAAAC
CTGTATTTTCAGGGCGCCATGGATCCGGAATTCATGGCGACGAAGGCCGTGTGCGTGCTGAAGGGCGACG
GCCCAGTGCAGGGCATCATCAATTTCGAGCAGAAGGAAAGTAATGGACCAGTGAAGGTGTGGGGAAGCAT
TAAAGGACTGACTGAAGGCCTGCATGGATTCCATGTTCATGAGTTTGGAGATAATACAGCAGGCGATACC
AGTGCAGGTCCTCACTTTAATCCTCTATCCAGAAAACACGGTGGGCCAAAGGATGAAGAGAGGCATGTTG
GAGACTTGGGCAATGTGACTGCTGACAAAGATGGTGTGGCCGATGTGTCTATTGAAGATTCTGTGATCTC
ACTCTCAGGAGACCATTGCATCATTGGCCGCACACTGGTGGTCCATGAAAAAGCAGATGACTTGGGCAAA
GGTGGAAATGAAGAAAGTACAAAGACAGGAAACGCTGGAAGTCGTTTGGCTGATGGTGTAATTGGGATCG
CCCAATAAAAGCTTGGCTGTTTTGGCGGATGAGAGAAGATTTTCAGCCTGATACAGATTAAATCAGAACG
CAGAAGCGGTCTGATAAAACAGAATTTGCCTGGCGGCAGTAGCGCGGTGGTCCCACCTGACCCCATGCCG
AACTCAGAAGTGAAACGCCGTAGCGCCGATGGTAGTGTGGGGTCTCCCCATGCGAGAGTAGGGAACTGCC
AGGCATCAAATAAAACGAAAGGCTCAGTCGAAAGACTGGGCCTTTCGTTTTATCTGTTGTTTGTCGGTGA
ACGCTCTCCTGAGTAGGACAAATCCGCCGGGAGCGGATTTGAACGTTGCGAAGCAACGGCCCGGAGGGTG
GCGGGCAGGACGTCCGCCATAAACTGCCAGGCATCAAATTAAGCAGAAGGCCATCCTGACGGATGGCCTT
TTTGCGTTTCTACAAACTCTTTTGTTTATTTTTCTAAATACATTCAAATATGTATCCGCTCATGAGACAA
TAACCCTGATAAATGCTTCAATAATATTGAAAAAGGAAGAGTATGAGTATTCAACATTTCCGTGTCGCCC
TTATTCCCTTTTTTGCGGCATTTTGCCTTCCTGTTTTTGCTCACCCAGAAACGCTGGTGAAAGTAAAAGA
TGCTGAAGATCAGTTGGGTGCACGAGTGGGTTACATCGAACTGGATCTCAACAGCGGTAAGATCCTTGAG
AGTTTTCGCCCCGAAGAACGTTTTCCAATGATGAGCACTTTTAAAGTTCTGCTATGTGGCGCGGTATTAT
CCCGTGTTGACGCCGGGCAAGAGCAACTCGGTCGCCGCATACACTATTCTCAGAATGACTTGGTTGAGTA
CTCACCAGTCACAGAAAAGCATCTTACGGATGGCATGACAGTAAGAGAATTATGCAGTGCTGCCATAACC
ATGAGTGATAACACTGCGGCCAACTTACTTCTGACAACGATCGGAGGACCGAAGGAGCTAACCGCTTTTT
TGCACAACATGGGGGATCATGTAACTCGCCTTGATCGTTGGGAACCGGAGCTGAATGAAGCCATACCAAA
CGACGAGCGTGACACCACGATGCCTGTAGCAATGGCAACAACGTTGCGCAAACTATTAACTGGCGAACTA
CTTACTCTAGCTTCCCGGCAACAATTAATAGACTGGATGGAGGCGGATAAAGTTGCAGGACCACTTCTGC
GCTCGGCCCTTCCGGCTGGCTGGTTTATTGCTGATAAATCTGGAGCCGGTGAGCGTGGGTCTCGCGGTAT
CATTGCAGCACTGGGGCCAGATGGTAAGCCCTCCCGTATCGTAGTTATCTACACGACGGGGAGTCAGGCA
ACTATGGATGAACGAAATAGACAGATCGCTGAGATAGGTGCCTCACTGATTAAGCATTGGTAACTGTCAG
ACCAAGTTTACTCATATATACTTTAGATTGATTTAAAACTTCATTTTTAATTTAAAAGGATCTAGGTGAA
GATCCTTTTTGATAATCTCATGACCAAAATCCCTTAACGTGAGTTTTCGTTCCACTGAGCGTCAGACCCC
GTAGAAAAGATCAAAGGATCTTCTTGAGATCCTTTTTTTCTGCGCGTAATCTGCTGCTTGCAAACAAAAA
AACCACCGCTACCAGCGGTGGTTTGTTTGCCGGATCAAGAGCTACCAACTCTTTTTCCGAAGGTAACTGG
CTTCAGCAGAGCGCAGATACCAAATACTGTCCTTCTAGTGTAGCCGTAGTTAGGCCACCACTTCAAGAAC
TCTGTAGCACCGCCTACATACCTCGCTCTGCTAATCCTGTTACCAGTGGCTGCTGCCAGTGGCGATAAGT
CGTGTCTTACCGGGTTGGACTCAAGACGATAGTTACCGGATAAGGCGCAGCGGTCGGGCTGAACGGGGGG
TTCGTGCACACAGCCCAGCTTGGAGCGAACGACCTACACCGAACTGAGATACCTACAGCGTGAGCTATGA
GAAAGCGCCACGCTTCCCGAAGGGAGAAAGGCGGACAGGTATCCGGTAAGCGGCAGGGTCGGAACAGGAG
AGCGCACGAGGGAGCTTCCAGGGGGAAACGCCTGGTATCTTTATAGTCCTGTCGGGTTTCGCCACCTCTG
ACTTGAGCGTCGATTTTTGTGATGCTCGTCAGGGGGGCGGAGCCTATGGAAAAACGCCAGCAACGCGGCC
TTTTTACGGTTCCTGGCCTTTTGCTGGCCTTTTGCTCACATGTTCTTTCCTGCGTTATCCCCTGATTCTG
TGGATAACCGTATTACCGCCTTTGAGTGAGCTGATACCGCTCGCCGCAGCCGAACGACCGAGCGCAGCGA
GTCAGTGAGCGAGGAAGCGGAAGAGCGCCTGATGCGGTATTTTCTCCTTACGCATCTGTGCGGTATTTCA
CACCGCATAATTTTGTTAAAATTCGCGTTAAATTTTTGTTAAATCAGCTCATTTTTTAACCAATAGGCCG
AAATCGGCAAAATCCCTTATAAATCAAAAGAATAGACCGAGATAGGGT
[37 nt withheld, positions 4809-4845]
AAAGAACGTGGACTCCAACGTCAAAGG
[49 nt withheld, positions 4873-4921]
T
[91 nt withheld, positions 4923-5013]
G
[124 nt withheld, positions 5015-5138]
